>Addgene plasmid #211660 | pCF821-sgRPA1-3_U6-sgRNA-EF1a-mNeonGreen | addgene full sequence | sequence record 421534 | Addgene NGS Result
GTCGACGGATCGGGAGATCTCCCGATCCCCTATGGTGCACTCTCAGTACAATCTGCTCTGATGCCGCATA
GTTAAGCCAGTATCTGCTCCCTGCTTGTGTGTTGGAGGTCGCTGAGTAGTGCGCGAGCAAAATTTAAGCT
ACAACAAGGCAAGGCTTGACCGACAATTGCATGAAGAATCTGCTTAGGGTTAGGCGTTTTGCGCTGCTTC
GCGATGTACGGGCCAGATATTGACATTGATTATTGACTAGTTATTAATAGTAATCAATTACGGGGTCATT
AGTTCATAGCCCATATATGGAGTTCCGCGTTACATAACTTACGGTAAATGGCCCGCCTGGCTGACCGCCC
AACGACCCCCGCCCATTGACGTCAATAATGACGTATGTTCCCATAGTAACGCCAATAGGGACTTTCCATT
GACGTCAATGGGTGGAGTATTTACGGTAAACTGCCCACTTGGCAGTACATCAAGTGTATCATATGCCAAG
TACGCCCCCTATTGACGTCAATGACGGTAAATGGCCCGCCTGGCATTATGCCCAGTACATGACCTTATGG
GACTTTCCTACTTGGCAGTACATCTACGTATTAGTCATCGCTATTACCATGGTGATGCGGTTTTGGCAGT
ACATCAATGGGCGTGGATAGCGGTTTGACTCACGGGGATTTCCAAGTCTCCACCCCATTGACGTCAATGG
GAGTTTGTTTTGGCACCAAAATCAACGGGACTTTCCAAAATGTCGTAACAACTCCGCCCCATTGACGCAA
ATGGGCGGTAGGCGTGTACGGTGGGAGGTCTATATAAGCAGCGCGTTTTGCCTGTACTGGGTCTCTCTGG
TTAGACCAGATCTGAGCCTGGGAGCTCTCTGGCTAACTAGGGAACCCACTGCTTAAGCCTCAATAAAGCT
TGCCTTGAGTGCTTCAAGTAGTGTGTGCCCGTCTGTTGTGTGACTCTGGTAACTAGAGATCCCTCAGACC
CTTTTAGTCAGTGTGGAAAATCTCTAGCAGTGGCGCCCGAACAGGGACTTGAAAGCGAAAGGGAAACCAG
AGGAGCTCTCTCGACGCAGGACTCGGCTTGCTGAAGCGCGCACGGCAAGAGGCGAGGGGCGGCGACTGGT
GAGTACGCCAAAAATTTTGACTAGCGGAGGCTAGAAGGAGAGAGATGGGTGCGAGAGCGTCAGTATTAAG
CGGGGGAGAATTAGATCGCGATGGGAAAAAATTCGGTTAAGGCCAGGGGGAAAGAAAAAATATAAATTAA
AACATATAGTATGGGCAAGCAGGGAGCTAGAACGATTCGCAGTTAATCCTGGCCTGTTAGAAACATCAGA
AGGCTGTAGACAAATACTGGGACAGCTACAACCATCCCTTCAGACAGGATCAGAAGAACTTAGATCATTA
TATAATACAGTAGCAACCCTCTATTGTGTGCATCAAAGGATAGAGATAAAAGACACCAAGGAAGCTTTAG
ACAAGATAGAGGAAGAGCAAAACAAAAGTAAGACCACCGCACAGCAAGCGGCCGCTGATCTTCAGACCTG
GAGGAGGAGATATGAGGGACAATTGGAGAAGTGAATTATATAAATATAAAGTAGTAAAAATTGAACCATT
AGGAGTAGCACCCACCAAGGCAAAGAGAAGAGTGGTGCAGAGAGAAAAAAGAGCAGTGGGAATAGGAGCT
TTGTTCCTTGGGTTCTTGGGAGCAGCAGGAAGCACTATGGGCGCAGCGTCAATGACGCTGACGGTACAGG
CCAGACAATTATTGTCTGGTATAGTGCAGCAGCAGAACAATTTGCTGAGGGCTATTGAGGCGCAACAGCA
TCTGTTGCAACTCACAGTCTGGGGCATCAAGCAGCTCCAGGCAAGAATCCTGGCTGTGGAAAGATACCTA
AAGGATCAACAGCTCCTGGGGATTTGGGGTTGCTCTGGAAAACTCATTTGCACCACTGCTGTGCCTTGGA
ATGCTAGTTGGAGTAATAAATCTCTGGAACAGATTTGGAATCACACGACCTGGATGGAGTGGGACAGAGA
AATTAACAATTACACAAGCTTAATACACTCCTTAATTGAAGAATCGCAAAACCAGCAAGAAAAGAATGAA
CAAGAATTATTGGAATTAGATAAATGGGCAAGTTTGTGGAATTGGTTTAACATAACAAATTGGCTGTGGT
ATATAAAATTATTCATAATGATAGTAGGAGGCTTGGTAGGTTTAAGAATAGTTTTTGCTGTACTTTCTAT
AGTGAATAGAGTTAGGCAGGGATATTCACCATTATCGTTTCAGACCCACCTCCCAACCCCGAGGGGACCC
GACAGGCCCGAAGGAATAGAAGAAGAAGGTGGAGAGAGAGACAGAGACAGATCCATTCGATTAGTGAACG
GATCGGCACTGCGTGCGCCAATTCTGCAGACAAATGGCAGTATTCATCCACAATTTTAAAAGAAAAGGGG
GGATTGGGGGGTACAGTGCAGGGGAAAGAATAGTAGACATAATAGCAACAGACATACAAACTAAAGAATT
ACAAAAACAAATTACAAAAATTCAAAATTTTCGGGTTTATTACAGGGACAGCAGAGATCCAGTTTGGTTA
ATTAAGGTACCGAGGGCCTATTTCCCATGATTCCTTCATATTTGCATATACGATACAAGGCTGTTAGAGA
GATAATTAGAATTAATTTGACTGTAAACACAAAGATATTAGTACAAAATACGTGACGTAGAAAGTAATAA
TTTCTTGGGTAGTTTGCAGTTTTAAAATTATGTTTTAAAATGGACTATCATATGCTTACCGTAACTTGAA
AGTATTTCGATTTCTTGGCTTTATATATCTTGTGGAAAGGACGAAACACCGACTTTCGTCAACCAGTTCT
AGTTTAAGAGCTATGCTGGAAACAGCATAGCAAGTTTAAATAAGGCTAGTCCGTTATCAACTTGAAAAAG
TGGCACCGAGTCGGTGCTTTTTTTGAATTCGCTAGCTAGGTCTTGAAAGGAGTGGGAATTGGCTCCGGTG
CCCGTCAGTGGGCAGAGCGCACATCGCCCACAGTCCCCGAGAAGTTGGGGGGAGGGGTCGGCAATTGATC
CGGTGCCTAGAGAAGGTGGCGCGGGGTAAACTGGGAAAGTGATGTCGTGTACTGGCTCCGCCTTTTTCCC
GAGGGTGGGGGAGAACCGTATATAAGTGCAGTAGTCGCCGTGAACGTTCTTTTTCGCAACGGGTTTGCCG
CCAGAACACAGGTAAGTGCCGTGTGTGGTTCCCGCGGGCCTGGCCTCTTTACGGGTTATGGCCCTTGCGT
GCCTTGAATTACTTCCACTGGCTGCAGTACGTGATTCTTGATCCCGAGCTTCGGGTTGGAAGTGGGTGGG
AGAGTTCGAGGCCTTGCGCTTAAGGAGCCCCTTCGCCTCGTGCTTGAGTTGAGGCCTGGCCTGGGCGCTG
GGGCCGCCGCGTGCGAATCTGGTGGCACCTTCGCGCCTGTCTCGCTGCTTTCGATAAGTCTCTAGCCATT
TAAAATTTTTGATGACCTGCTGCGACGCTTTTTTTCTGGCAAGATAGTCTTGTAAATGCGGGCCAAGATC
TGCACACTGGTATTTCGGTTTTTGGGGCCGCGGGCGGCGACGGGGCCCGTGCGTCCCAGCGCACATGTTC
GGCGAGGCGGGGCCTGCGAGCGCGGCCACCGAGAATCGGACGGGGGTAGTCTCAAGCTGGCCGGCCTGCT
CTGGTGCCTGGCCTCGCGCCGCCGTGTATCGCCCCGCCCTGGGCGGCAAGGCTGGCCCGGTCGGCACCAG
TTGCGTGAGCGGAAAGATGGCCGCTTCCCGGCCCTGCTGCAGGGAGCTCAAAATGGAGGACGCGGCGCTC
GGGAGAGCGGGCGGGTGAGTCACCCACACAAAGGAAAAGGGCCTTTCCGTCCTCAGCCGTCGCTTCATGT
GACTCCACGGAGTACCGGGCGCCGTCCAGGCACCTCGATTAGTTCTCGAGCTTTTGGAGTACGTCGTCTT
TAGGTTGGGGGGAGGGGTTTTATGCGATGGAGTTTCCCCACACTGAGTGGGTGGAGACTGAAGTTAGGCC
AGCTTGGCACTTGATGTAATTCTCCTTGGAATTTGCCCTTTTTGAGTTTGGATCTTGGTTCATTCTCAAG
CCTCAGACAGTGGTTCAAAGTTTTTTTCTTCCATTTCAGGTGTCGTGAACCGGTTCTAGAGCGCTGCCAC
CATGGTCAGTAAGGGCGAAGAAGATAATATGGCTTCCTTGCCTGCCACACATGAACTCCACATATTCGGG
TCTATCAACGGCGTGGACTTCGACATGGTTGGGCAAGGAACCGGAAATCCCAACGATGGATACGAGGAGC
TGAACCTGAAGTCAACGAAAGGTGATCTTCAATTCTCCCCCTGGATTCTCGTCCCTCACATTGGCTATGG
TTTCCACCAGTACCTCCCGTACCCTGACGGGATGTCTCCATTCCAAGCCGCAATGGTAGATGGGTCAGGC
TACCAAGTTCACAGAACTATGCAGTTTGAAGATGGTGCATCTCTGACAGTAAATTACAGGTATACCTACG
AAGGTTCACACATCAAAGGAGAAGCTCAGGTGAAAGGTACGGGATTCCCAGCAGACGGCCCAGTAATGAC
CAATTCCCTCACGGCTGCCGACTGGTGCAGGAGTAAAAAGACATATCCAAATGACAAGACTATTATCTCT
ACTTTCAAATGGTCTTATACGACAGGCAACGGAAAGAGGTATCGGTCAACCGCGCGCACAACATATACGT
TTGCTAAGCCTATGGCTGCCAATTATCTGAAAAATCAGCCCATGTATGTATTTAGAAAAACCGAACTGAA
GCACTCCAAAACTGAATTGAACTTCAAAGAGTGGCAAAAGGCCTTCACCGATGTCATGGGCATGGATGAA
TTGTATAAGTGAACGCGTTAAGTCGACAATCAACCTCTGGATTACAAAATTTGTGAAAGATTGACTGGTA
TTCTTAACTATGTTGCTCCTTTTACGCTATGTGGATACGCTGCTTTAATGCCTTTGTATCATGCTATTGC
TTCCCGTATGGCTTTCATTTTCTCCTCCTTGTATAAATCCTGGTTGCTGTCTCTTTATGAGGAGTTGTGG
CCCGTTGTCAGGCAACGTGGCGTGGTGTGCACTGTGTTTGCTGACGCAACCCCCACTGGTTGGGGCATTG
CCACCACCTGTCAGCTCCTTTCCGGGACTTTCGCTTTCCCCCTCCCTATTGCCACGGCGGAACTCATCGC
CGCCTGCCTTGCCCGCTGCTGGACAGGGGCTCGGCTGTTGGGCACTGACAATTCCGTGGTGTTGTCGGGG
AAATCATCGTCCTTTCCTTGGCTGCTCGCCTGTGTTGCCACCTGGATTCTGCGCGGGACGTCCTTCTGCT
ACGTCCCTTCGGCCCTCAATCCAGCGGACCTTCCTTCCCGCGGCCTGCTGCCGGCTCTGCGGCCTCTTCC
GCGTCTTCGCCTTCGCCCTCAGACGAGTCGGATCTCCCTTTGGGCCGCCTCCCCGCGTCGACTTTAAGAC
CAATGACTTACAAGGCAGCTGTAGATCTTAGCCACTTTTTAAAAGAAAAGGGGGGACTGGAAGGGCTAAT
TCACTCCCAACGAAGACAAGATCTGCTTTTTGCTTGTACTGGGTCTCTCTGGTTAGACCAGATCTGAGCC
TGGGAGCTCTCTGGCTAACTAGGGAACCCACTGCTTAAGCCTCAATAAAGCTTGCCTTGAGTGCTTCAAG
TAGTGTGTGCCCGTCTGTTGTGTGACTCTGGTAACTAGAGATCCCTCAGACCCTTTTAGTCAGTGTGGAA
AATCTCTAGCAGGGCCCGTTTAAACCCGCTGATCAGCCTCGACTGTGCCTTCTAGTTGCCAGCCATCTGT
TGTTTGCCCCTCCCCCGTGCCTTCCTTGACCCTGGAAGGTGCCACTCCCACTGTCCTTTCCTAATAAAAT
GAGGAAATTGCATCGCATTGTCTGAGTAGGTGTCATTCTATTCTGGGGGGTGGGGTGGGGCAGGACAGCA
AGGGGGAGGATTGGGAAGACAATAGCAGGCATGCTGGGGATGCGGTGGGCTCTATGGCTTCTGAGGCGGA
AAGAACCAGCCATTAATGAAAAGAACCAGCCATTAATGAATCGGCCAACGCGCGGGGAGAGGCGGTTTGC
GTATTGGGCGCTCTTCCGCTTCCTCGCTCACTGACTCGCTGCGCTCGGTCGTTCGGCTGCGGCGAGCGGT
ATCAGCTCACTCAAAGGCGGTAATACGGTTATCCACAGAATCAGGGGATAACGCAGGAAAGAACATGTGA
GCAAAAGGCCAGCAAAAGGCCAGGAACCGTAAAAAGGCCGCGTTGCTGGCGTTTTTCCATAGGCTCCGCC
CCCCTGACGAGCATCACAAAAATCGACGCTCAAGTCAGAGGTGGCGAAACCCGACAGGACTATAAAGATA
CCAGGCGTTTCCCCCTGGAAGCTCCCTCGTGCGCTCTCCTGTTCCGACCCTGCCGCTTACCGGATACCTG
TCCGCCTTTCTCCCTTCGGGAAGCGTGGCGCTTTCTCATAGCTCACGCTGTAGGTATCTCAGTTCGGTGT
AGGTCGTTCGCTCCAAGCTGGGCTGTGTGCACGAACCCCCCGTTCAGCCCGACCGCTGCGCCTTATCCGG
TAACTATCGTCTTGAGTCCAACCCGGTAAGACACGACTTATCGCCACTGGCAGCAGCCACTGGTAACAGG
ATTAGCAGAGCGAGGTATGTAGGCGGTGCTACAGAGTTCTTGAAGTGGTGGCCTAACTACGGCTACACTA
GAAGAACAGTATTTGGTATCTGCGCTCTGCTGAAGCCAGTTACCTTCGGAAAAAGAGTTGGTAGCTCTTG
ATCCGGCAAACAAACCACCGCTGGTAGCGGTGGTTTTTTTGTTTGCAAGCAGCAGATTACGCGCAGAAAA
AAAGGATCTCAAGAAGATCCTTTGATCTTTTCTACGGGGTCTGACGCTCAGTGGAACGAAAACTCACGTT
AAGGGATTTTGGTCATGAGATTATCAAAAAGGATCTTCACCTAGATCCTTTTAAATTAAAAATGAAGTTT
TAAATCAATCTAAAGTATATATGAGTAAACTTGGTCTGACAGTTACCAATGCTTAATCAGTGAGGCACCT
ATCTCAGCGATCTGTCTATTTCGTTCATCCATAGTTGCCTGACTCCCCGTCGTGTAGATAACTACGATAC
GGGAGGGCTTACCATCTGGCCCCAGTGCTGCAATGATACCGCGAGACCCACGCTCACCGGCTCCAGATTT
ATCAGCAATAAACCAGCCAGCCGGAAGGGCCGAGCGCAGAAGTGGTCCTGCAACTTTATCCGCCTCCATC
CAGTCTATTAATTGTTGCCGGGAAGCTAGAGTAAGTAGTTCGCCAGTTAATAGTTTGCGCAACGTTGTTG
CCATTGCTACAGGCATCGTGGTGTCACGCTCGTCGTTTGGTATGGCTTCATTCAGCTCCGGTTCCCAACG
ATCAAGGCGAGTTACATGATCCCCCATGTTGTGCAAAAAAGCGGTTAGCTCCTTCGGTCCTCCGATCGTT
GTCAGAAGTAAGTTGGCCGCAGTGTTATCACTCATGGTTATGGCAGCACTGCATAATTCTCTTACTGTCA
TGCCATCCGTAAGATGCTTTTCTGTGACTGGTGAGTACTCAACCAAGTCATTCTGAGAATAGTGTATGCG
GCGACCGAGTTGCTCTTGCCCGGCGTCAATACGGGATAATACCGCGCCACATAGCAGAACTTTAAAAGTG
CTCATCATTGGAAAACGTTCTTCGGGGCGAAAACTCTCAAGGATCTTACCGCTGTTGAGATCCAGTTCGA
TGTAACCCACTCGTGCACCCAACTGATCTTCAGCATCTTTTACTTTCACCAGCGTTTCTGGGTGAGCAAA
AACAGGAAGGCAAAATGCCGCAAAAAAGGGAATAAGGGCGACACGGAAATGTTGAATACTCATACTCTTC
CTTTTTCAATATTATTGAAGCATTTATCAGGGTTATTGTCTCATGAGCGGATACATATTTGAATGTATTT
AGAAAAATAAACAAATAGGGGTTCCGCGCACATTTCCCCGAAAAGTGCCACCTGAC
Features (pLannotate 1.2.2; 25 found; start..end, strand, type, name):
     31..83      -  misc_feature   bom (fragment): basis of mobility region from pBR322
    232..611     +  enhancer       CMV enhancer: human cytomegalovirus immediate early enhancer
    612..811     +  promoter       CMV promoter: human cytomegalovirus (CMV) immediate early promoter
    829..1009    +  LTR            5' LTR (truncated): truncated 5' long terminal repeat (LTR) from HIV-1
   1056..1181    +  misc_feature   HIV-1 Ψ: packaging signal of human immunodeficiency virus type 1
   1165..1528    +  CDS            HIV-1 gag (fragment): gag protein from human immunodeficiency virus 1; gag
   1674..1907    +  misc_feature   RRE: The Rev response element (RRE) of HIV-1 allows for Rev-dependent mRNA export from the nucleus to the cytoplasm.
   2284..2384    +  CDS            Rev (fragment): human immunodeficiency virus 1 (HIV-1) Rev protein; rev; enhances nuclear export of unspliced and incompletely spliced viral mRNAs
   2434..2551    +  misc_feature   cPPT/CTS: central polypurine tract and central termination sequence of HIV-1
   2602..2842    +  promoter       U6 promoter: RNA polymerase III promoter for human U6 snRNA
   2890..2957    +  misc_RNA       tracrRNA (fragment): trans-activating CRISPR RNA for the Streptococcus pyogenes CRISPR/Cas9 system
   2976..2994    +  CDS            small t antigen (fragment): SV40 (simian virus 40) small t antigen
   3020..3231    +  promoter       EF-1α core promoter: core promoter for human elongation factor EF-1α
   3232..3340    +  intron         EF-1α intron A (fragment): intron upstream of the start codon of human EF-1α
   3966..4169    +  intron         EF-1α intron A: truncated intron upstream of the start codon of human EF-1α
   4202..4909    +  CDS            mNeonGreen: mNeonGreen is a basic (constitutively fluorescent) green/yellow fluorescent protein published in 2013, derived from Branchiostoma lanceolatum. It is reported to be a very rapidly-maturing monomer with moderate acid sensitivity.
   4928..5516    +  misc_feature   WPRE: woodchuck hepatitis virus posttranscriptional regulatory element
   5567..5586    +  misc_feature   cPPT/CTS (fragment): central polypurine tract and central termination sequence of HIV-1
   5588..5821    +  LTR            3' LTR (ΔU3): self-inactivating 3' long terminal repeat (LTR) from HIV-1
   5853..6077    +  polyA_signal   bGH poly(A) signal: bovine growth hormone polyadenylation signal
   6081..6100    +  promoter       SV40 promoter (fragment): SV40 enhancer and early promoter
   6121..6171    -  CDS            lacI (fragment): lac repressor; lacI; The lac repressor binds to the lac operator to inhibit transcription in E. coli. This inhibition can be relieved by adding lactose or isopropyl-β-D-thiogalactopyranoside (IPTG).
   6354..6942    -  rep_origin     ori: high-copy-number ColE1/pMB1/pBR322/pUC origin of replication
   7113..7973    -  CDS            AmpR: β-lactamase; bla; confers resistance to ampicillin, carbenicillin, and related antibiotics
   7974..8078    -  promoter       AmpR promoter: bla
