[The description below was written by a language model from this plasmid's Addgene catalogue record and pLannotate feature annotations shown in this document.]
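Description:
pCF821-sgRPA1-3_U6-sgRNA-EF1a-mNeonGreen is an 8.1 kb third-generation-style, self-inactivating HIV-1 lentiviral transfer plasmid built on the pCF821 backbone for delivering a CRISPR guide RNA together with a fluorescent marker to mammalian cells. In bacteria it replicates from a high-copy ColE1/pUC-type origin and is selected with ampicillin through the AmpR (β-lactamase) cassette. The viral genome is transcribed in packaging cells from a CMV enhancer/promoter fused to a truncated 5' LTR, and carries the Ψ packaging signal with a partial gag region, the Rev response element for Rev-dependent nuclear export, and the cPPT/CTS, which aids nuclear import of the reverse-transcribed genome. It ends in a ΔU3 3' LTR, which inactivates LTR promoter activity after integration, followed by a bGH polyadenylation signal.

Between the LTRs sit two expression units. A human U6 RNA polymerase III promoter drives a single guide RNA made of the sgRPA1-3 spacer, whose name indicates it targets RPA1, joined to a Streptococcus pyogenes Cas9 scaffold (annotated as a tracrRNA fragment). Downstream, an EF-1α promoter with intron A sequence drives mNeonGreen, a bright, fast-maturing monomeric green/yellow fluorescent protein, with a WPRE to enhance transcript expression. The fluorescence allows transduced, guide-expressing cells to be tracked or sorted.

Although the catalogue insert field mentions SpyCas9, the feature table shows no Cas9 coding sequence and the construct's size leaves no room for one, so the nuclease presumably has to be supplied separately. The associated publication concerns CRISPR-mediated killing of glioma cells, but the record does not state the specific role of this guide in that work.
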