Addgene plasmid #211660: pCF821-sgRPA1-3_U6-sgRNA-EF1a-mNeonGreen
Purpose: U6-sgRNA-EF1a-mNeonGreen
Depositing lab: Christof Fellmann. Depositing organization: J. David Gladstone Institutes. Publication: Targeting the non-coding genome and temozolomide signature enables CRISPR-mediated glioma oncolysis. Tan IL, Perez AR, Lew RJ, Sun X, Baldwin A, Zhu YK, Shah MM, Berger MS, Doudna JA, Fellmann C. Cell Rep. 2023 Nov 28;42(11):113339. doi: 10.1016/j.celrep.2023.113339. Epub 2023 Nov 2. PubMed 37917583.
Backbone
  Vector backbone: pCF821
  Vector type: Mammalian Expression, Lentiviral, CRISPR
Growth in bacteria
  Bacterial resistance: Ampicillin, 100 μg/mL
  Growth temperature: 37°C
  Growth strain: NEB Stable
  Copy number: Unknown
Gene/Insert
  Gene/Insert name: SpyCas9 and sgRPA1-3 guide RNA vector
  gRNA/shRNA sequence: ACTTTCGTCAACCAGTTCTA
Terms and licenses: Academic/Nonprofit Terms; Industry Terms: Not Available to Industry
How to cite: pCF821-sgRPA1-3_U6-sgRNA-EF1a-mNeonGreen was a gift from Christof Fellmann (Addgene plasmid # 211660 ; http://n2t.net/addgene:211660 ; RRID:Addgene_211660)
